>Addgene plasmid #226099 | pcs2-HRI-GFP-IRES-mCherry | addgene full sequence | sequence record 448249 | Addgene NGS Result
CCATTTGCGTCATTGCCCCTCCCCATTGACGTCAATGGGGATGTACTTGGCAGCCATCGCGGGCCATTTA
CCGCCATTGACGTCAATGGGAGTACTGCCAATGTACCCTGGCGTACTTCCAATAGTAATGTACTTGCCAA
GTTACTATTAATAGATATTGATGTACTGCCAAGTGGGCCATTTACCGTCATTGACGTCAATAGGGGGCGT
GAGAACGGATATGAATGGGCAATGAGCCATCCCATTGACGTCAATGGTGGGTGGTCCTATTGACGTCAAT
GGGCATTGAGCCAGGCGGGCCATTTACCGTAATTGACGTCAATGGGGGAGGCGCCATATACGTCAATAGG
ACCGCCCATATGACGTCAATAGGAAAGACCATATATAGAGACCATTGACGTCAATGGGGGAGTGGCTATG
GGCGGTATTAGGAAGCCCCATATATGGTATATGGGACCGCCCATTGGGAGGGGCTATCTACGTCAATAGG
AAAACCCATATATGGAATACTATATGGCATAGGGCCAATACATAGTATTGAACCTGGCCAATAGCCATAT
TGGCATAGGGCCATATTGGATATTGCCTATATATTGATCCTGGCATATAGCCAATATGGCCGCCATTATT
GGCACCATGCCAATTCAATATGGCGGACTTGGCACAGGGCCAAGACCCCTCCTCAAACTTGGCACCGTGC
CAAGTAGACCCCTCCCCAGTTGGCACAGTGCCAGGTCCGCCATATTGAATTGGCATGGTGCCAAGTCCGC
CATATTGAATTGGCTGGGGTCCAGATCCACCATATTGAATTGGCACGAGTCCATATACGCCATATTGAAT
TGGCACAGGTCCAGATCCACCATATTGAATTGGCATGAGTCCATATACGCCATATTGAATTGGCGGTCGA
CTGGCGTAATAGCGAAGAGGCCCGCACCGATCGCCCTTCCCAACAGTTGCGCAGCCTGAATGGCGAATGG
G
[124 nt withheld, positions 982-1105]
C
[91 nt withheld, positions 1107-1197]
A
[49 nt withheld, positions 1199-1247]
CCTTTGACGTTGGAGTCCACGTTCTTT
[37 nt withheld, positions 1275-1311]
ACCCTATCTCGGTCTATTCTTTTGATTTATAAGGGATTTTGCCGATTTCGGCCTATTGGTTAAAAAATGA
GCTGATTTAACAAAAATTTAACGCGAATTTTAACAAAATATTAACGCTTACAATTTAGGTGGCACTTTTC
GGGGAAATGTGCGCGGAACCCCTATTTGTTTATTTTTCTAAATACATTCAAATATGTATCCGCTCATGAG
ACAATAACCCTGATAAATGCTTCAATAATATTGAAAAAGGAAGAGTATGAGTATTCAACATTTCCGTGTC
GCCCTTATTCCCTTTTTTGCGGCATTTTGCCTTCCTGTTTTTGCTCACCCAGAAACGCTGGTGAAAGTAA
AAGATGCTGAAGATCAGTTGGGTGCACGAGTGGGTTACATCGAACTGGATCTCAACAGCGGTAAGATCCT
TGAGAGTTTTCGCCCCGAAGAACGTTTTCCAATGATGAGCACTTTTAAAGTTCTGCTATGTGGCGCGGTA
TTATCCCGTATTGACGCCGGGCAAGAGCAACTCGGTCGCCGCATACACTATTCTCAGAATGACTTGGTTG
AGTACTCACCAGTCACAGAAAAGCATCTTACGGATGGCATGACAGTAAGAGAATTATGCAGTGCTGCCAT
AACCATGAGTGATAACACTGCGGCCAACTTACTTCTGACAACGATCGGAGGACCGAAGGAGCTAACCGCT
TTTTTGCACAACATGGGGGATCATGTAACTCGCCTTGATCGTTGGGAACCGGAGCTGAATGAAGCCATAC
CAAACGACGAGCGTGACACCACGATGCCTGTAGCAATGGCAACAACGTTGCGCAAACTATTAACTGGCGA
ACTACTTACTCTAGCTTCCCGGCAACAATTAATAGACTGGATGGAGGCGGATAAAGTTGCAGGACCACTT
CTGCGCTCGGCCCTTCCGGCTGGCTGGTTTATTGCTGATAAATCTGGAGCCGGTGAGCGTGGGTCTCGCG
GTATCATTGCAGCACTGGGGCCAGATGGTAAGCCCTCCCGTATCGTAGTTATCTACACGACGGGGAGTCA
GGCAACTATGGATGAACGAAATAGACAGATCGCTGAGATAGGTGCCTCACTGATTAAGCATTGGTAACTG
TCAGACCAAGTTTACTCATATATACTTTAGATTGATTTAAAACTTCATTTTTAATTTAAAAGGATCTAGG
TGAAGATCCTTTTTGATAATCTCATGACCAAAATCCCTTAACGTGAGTTTTCGTTCCACTGAGCGTCAGA
CCCCGTAGAAAAGATCAAAGGATCTTCTTGAGATCCTTTTTTTCTGCGCGTAATCTGCTGCTTGCAAACA
AAAAAACCACCGCTACCAGCGGTGGTTTGTTTGCCGGATCAAGAGCTACCAACTCTTTTTCCGAAGGTAA
CTGGCTTCAGCAGAGCGCAGATACCAAATACTGTTCTTCTAGTGTAGCCGTAGTTAGGCCACCACTTCAA
GAACTCTGTAGCACCGCCTACATACCTCGCTCTGCTAATCCTGTTACCAGTGGCTGCTGCCAGTGGCGAT
AAGTCGTGTCTTACCGGGTTGGACTCAAGACGATAGTTACCGGATAAGGCGCAGCGGTCGGGCTGAACGG
GGGGTTCGTGCACACAGCCCAGCTTGGAGCGAACGACCTACACCGAACTGAGATACCTACAGCGTGAGCT
ATGAGAAAGCGCCACGCTTCCCGAAGGGAGAAAGGCGGACAGGTATCCGGTAAGCGGCAGGGTCGGAACA
GGAGAGCGCACGAGGGAGCTTCCAGGGGGAAACGCCTGGTATCTTTATAGTCCTGTCGGGTTTCGCCACC
TCTGACTTGAGCGTCGATTTTTGTGATGCTCGTCAGGGGGGCGGAGCCTATGGAAAAACGCCAGCAACGC
GGCCTTTTTACGGTTCCTGGCCTTTTGCTGGCCTTTTGCTCACATGTTCTTTCCTGCGTTATCCCCTGAT
TCTGTGGATAACCGTATTACCGCCTTTGAGTGAGCTGATACCGCTCGCCGCAGCCGAACGACCGAGCGCA
GCGAGTCAGTGAGCGAGGAAGCGGAAGAGCGCCCAATACGCAAACCGCCTCTCCCCGCGCGTTGGCCGAT
TCATTAATGCAGCTGGCACGACAGGTTTCCCGACTGGAAAGCGGGCAGTGAGCGCAACGCAATTAATGTG
AGTTAGCTCACTCATTAGGCACCCCAGGCTTTACACTTTATGCTCCCGGCTCGTATGTTGTGTGGAATTG
TGAGCGGATAACAATTTCACACAGGAAACAGCTATGACCATGATTACGCCAAGCGCGCAATTAACCCTCA
CTAAAGGGAACAAAAGCTGGGTACCGGGCCCAATGCATTGGCGCCGCGGCCGCGAATTAAAAAACCTCCC
ACACCTCCCCCTGAACCTGAAACATAAAATGAATGCAATTGTTGTTGTTAACTTGTTTATTGCAGCTTAT
AATGGTTACAAATAAAGCAATAGCATCACAAATTTCACAAATAAAGCATTTTTTTCACTGCATTCTAGTT
GTGGTTTGTCCAAACTCATCAATGTATCTTATCATGTCTGGATCTACGTAATACGACTCACTATAGTTCT
AGATCACTTGTACAGCTCGTCCATGCCGCCGGTGGAGTGGCGGCCCTCGGCGCGTTCGTACTGTTCCACG
ATGGTGTAGTCCTCGTTGTGGGAGGTGATGTCCAACTTGATGTTGACGTTGTAGGCGCCGGGCAGCTGCA
CGGGCTTCTTGGCCTTGTAGGTGGTCTTGACCTCAGCGTCGTAGTGGCCGCCGTCCTTCAGCTTCAGCCT
CTGCTTGATCTCGCCCTTCAGGGCGCCGTCCTCGGGGTACATCCGCTCGGAGGAGGCCTCCCAGCCCATG
GTTTTCTTCTGCATTACGGGGCCGTCGGAGGGGAAGTTGGTGCCGCGCAGCTTCACCTTGTAGATGAACT
CGCCGTCCTGCAGGGAGGAGTCCTGGGTCACGGTCACCACGCCGCCGTCCTCGAAGTTCATCACGCGCTC
CCACTTGAAGCCCTCGGGGAAGGACAGCTTCAAGTAGTCGGGGATGTCGGCGGGGTGCTTCACGTAGGCC
TTGGAGCCGTACATGAACTGAGGGGACAGGATGTCCCAGGCGAAGGGCAGGGGGCCACCCTTGGTCACCT
TCAGCTTGGCGGTCTGGGTGCCCTCGTAGGGGCGGCCCTCGCCCTCGCCCTCGATCTCGAACTCGTGGCC
GTTCACGGAGCCCTCCATGTGCACCTTGAAGCGCATGAACTCCTTGATGATGGCCATGTTATCCTCCTCG
CCCTTGCTCACCATTCCGGAGGTATTATCGTGTTTTTCAAAGGAAAACCACGTCCCCGTGGTTCGGGGGG
CCTAGACGTTTTTTTAACCTCGACTAAACACATGTAAAGCATGTGCACCGAGGCCCCAGATCAGATCCCA
TACAATGGGGTACCTTCTGGGCATCCTTCAGCCCCTTGTTGAATACGCTTGAGGAGAGCCATTTGACTCT
TTCCACAACTATCCAACTCACAACGTGGCACTGGGGTTGTGCCGCCTTTGCAGGTGTATCTTATACACGT
GGCTTTTGGCCGCAGAGGCACCTGTCGCCAGGTGGGGGGTTCCGCTGCCTGCAAAGGGTCGCTACAGACG
TTGTTTGTCTTCAAGAAGCTTCCAGAGGAACTGCTTCCTTCACGACATTCAACAGACCTTGCATTCCTTT
GGCGAGAGGGGAAAGACCCCTAGGAATGCTCGTCAAGAAGACAGGGCCAGGTTTCCGGGCCCTCACATTG
CCAAAAGACGGCAATATGGTGGAAAATAACATATAGACAAACGCACACCGGCCTTATTCCAAGCGGCTTC
GGCCAGTAACGTTAGGGGGGGGGGAGGGAGAGGGGCTCTAGATCACTTGTACAGCTCATCCATGCCGTGG
GTGATGGCGGCGGCGGTCACGAAGCCGAAGTAGATCATGTGATCGCGCTTCTCGTTGGGGTCCTTGGACA
GGGCGCTCTGGGTGGACAGGTAGTGGTTATCGGGCAGCAGCACAGGGCCATCGCCGATGGGGGTATTCTG
CTGGTAGTGGTCGGCCAGCTGCACGCTGCCATCCTCGATGTTGTGGCGGATCTTGAAGTTCACCTTGATG
CCATTCTTGGCCTTGTCGGTCATGATGTACACATTGTGGGCGTTGTAGTTGTACTCCATCTTATTGCCCA
GGATGTTGCCATCCTCCTTGAAATCGGTGCCGGTCAGCTCGATGCGATTCACCAGGGTATCGCCCTCGAA
CTTCACCTCGGCGCGCGACTTGTAGTTGCCGTCATCCTCGAAGAAGATGGTGCGCTCCTGGATGTAGCCC
TCAGGCATGGCGCTCTTGAAGAAGTCGTGCTGCTTCATGTGATCGGGGTAGCGTGAGAAGCACTGCACGC
CGTAGCTCAGGGTGGTCACCAGGGTGGGCCAGGGCACAGGCAGCTTGCCGGTGGTGCAGATGAACTTCAG
GGTCAGCTTGCCGTAGGTGGCATCGCCCTCGCCCTCGCCGCTCACGCTGAACTTGTGGCCATTCACATCG
CCATTCAGCTCGATCAGGATGGGCACGATGCCGGTGAACAGCTCGGCGCCCTTGCTCACCATGCTGCCTC
CGCCTCCTCCCACGCCCCCATCCTTTCCGTCATCCCTCACCCCTTTGTCTTGAGAAAGGAGGTTTAGCTG
CTTCTTTAGTTCTGCAATTTCTTTTTCTTGCTCTATTATCTTCATCTGTAGGGTGAGGTTAACATTTCCA
GAATTTTGGAAAAGTTCACTCTGCAGCAGCTGAATGGCAGATGGTCTCTGCGATGAGTTCCTTCTCGTTA
AGTGCTGGATATACTTGGCTTGCACTGGACACCTTTTACGGAGGGATTCCGGCAACTGACCAGTTCTTAA
ACCTGTTAGAACTTCTGCTCGCTCCATTTCTGTTCCAAACGGCTGAAAGAGCTCTAGCAGGACCACACCC
AAGCTGTACATATCTGACTTGGCATCATACTCAGATCCTTCCAACTGTTCGGGTGAAGCGTACAGACAAG
TACCCACTCTGGACGTATGTGTTGGTGTTCTCTTCCCGTTTCTGTTGGTCCAGTCTGTGTTCTTCTGTAG
GATGTCTGTGCAGGCCAGACCAAAGTCTCCTATTTTTACTTGCTGATCAGGGCCATGAAGAAAAATATTT
CTTGGCTTCAGATCTCGGTGCACAATTCCCATGTTATGTATGTAAAACACACCTTCTACCAATTCTTGAA
AAATTTTTGTTGCAACATTGGCCATAACATAAGGACAGGCAGACTCGTCCACATACTCCCGGCCCCGCTT
GTTTCTCTCGACTATCCAATCCCACAGCGAGAGCTCACACAGCTGCATCTGGATGTGCAGCATCAGGTGG
TACTGTGCCTCTGTCTGACCCAAAAAGTTGACATTTTCTTCGGAAGATTCTTCGGTGGATGTGAAACTCT
CCTCTAGGTGGGAATTACGCCTGAGTGGCAGCTGCTGTTCCACAATTGAACTGGCAGACAAACCAGCCAA
GCCATTTTCCTGGAGCTCCAGGGTCGACTCAAGTTCACCAGATTCTCTTATGACTAAATTGGTGGTGTAC
TTCACCGACTTGTTATTCTGATTTTCAGTGTCAGATTCTCCAAAGCGTTTTTCTTTTTCTGGGGTGGGCT
CAGCAAAGATAATGGATGAGCTGCTACTTTCATCATTTTTAACACCACATTGCTCTCTGTCCTCTTCCTG
GTCGGAGAGCACTTCCAGAGATGGCAACTCAATGGCAGCTCTGTCTGCTCGTGGCTGAATCACATGAACA
TGTTCTATCCACGCGGTGTGATAGCCAACAATATTGGGGTGCTGAAGACCTGCCAGCACCTTCACTTCCC
GTAGGACCTTCATGCAAACTGTTTTAGTTGCACCCTTAATCAGGATTTTTTTTATTGCATAATACTGACC
ATCTAATTTATTCCTGACCTTGTATACTCTTCCGTATCCACCTTTTCCTAAGATGGCAAGTTCTTCAAAT
TCATTTAAGTAACGTGAAGTTTGTGCTTCCAAGGCTACTTCCCTTGATCTGATTTTCTGGATACGAGAAA
TATCCTCACAAGGATCCTGACGAACTCTCTCTTTAGCAGACCTCATTAAGTGAGTAATAGCTCTGTTGTG
ATGTAGTCTCAATGAGCTAAACTCGTCACTACAAGTGAAAGAAGACAGCAGCCCCATTTTGATAAACGTC
TGGCAAAGTAGCTTAAACACCTGTCTTGAACGAAGTGGGTTTGGTTCATGCACGTGGCTCAAGTGCTCCA
GCAAAGAAACCAGCAAGAGTTGGTTTGCAACTGCAAAAGGGAAGGTTGGCTGTTGTAGGGGTTCTTTTAA
CACCTGGATTTCTGCTGGAACATCAGATTCGTCATATTCGGGGTCCGGGCCCTCGGCGGGAAAGTCGATG
GCCGGCGGCGCAGCCACAGCCCCAGCCCCGTCGCCCTCCTCTTCGCGCTTGCGGACCCCGGAGTTGCCCC
CCTGCATGGTGGCGGGATCCGCAAAAAGAACAAGTAGCTTGTATTCTATAGTGTCACCTAAATCAAGCTT
GCTCCGACGTCCCCAGGCAGAATGGCGGTTCCCTAAACGAGCATTGCTTATATAGACCTCCCATTAGGCA
CGCCTACCGCCCATTTACGTCAATGGAACGC
Features (pLannotate 1.2.2; 18 found; start..end, strand, type, name):
    911..977     +  CDS            lacZα (fragment): LacZα fragment of β-galactosidase; lacZ fragment
    982..1410    +  rep_origin     f1 ori (sequence partly withheld): f1 bacteriophage origin of replication; arrow indicates direction of (+) strand synthesis
   1463..1567    +  promoter       AmpR promoter: bla
   1568..2428    +  CDS            AmpR: β-lactamase; bla; confers resistance to ampicillin, carbenicillin, and related antibiotics
   2599..3187    +  rep_origin     ori: high-copy-number ColE1/pMB1/pBR322/pUC origin of replication
   3370..3462    +  CDS            lacI (fragment): lac repressor; lacI; The lac repressor binds to the lac operator to inhibit transcription in E. coli. This inhibition can be relieved by adding lactose or isopropyl-β-D-thiogalactopyranoside (IPTG).
   3475..3496    +  protein_bind   CAP binding site: CAP binding activates transcription in the presence of cAMP. E. coli catabolite activator protein
   3511..3541    +  promoter       lac promoter: promoter for the E. coli lac operon
   3549..3565    +  protein_bind   lac operator: The lac repressor binds to the lac operator to inhibit transcription in E. coli. This inhibition can be relieved by adding lactose or isopropyl-β-D-thiogalactopyranoside (IPTG). lac repressor encoded by lacI
   3610..3628    +  promoter       T3 promoter: promoter for bacteriophage T3 RNA polymerase
   3741..3875    +  polyA_signal   SV40 poly(A) signal: SV40 polyadenylation signal
   3880..3897    +  promoter       T7 promoter (fragment): promoter for bacteriophage T7 RNA polymerase
   3908..4615    -  CDS            mCherry: mCherry is a basic (constitutively fluorescent) red fluorescent protein published in 2004, derived from Discosoma sp.. It is reported to be a very rapidly-maturing monomer with low acid sensitivity.
   4624..5196    -  misc_feature   IRES: internal ribosome entry site (IRES) of the encephalomyocarditis virus (EMCV)
   5204..5923    -  CDS            AcGFP1: Aequorea coerulescens GFP mammalian codon-optimized
   5939..7828    -  CDS            EIF2AK1: E2AK1_HUMAN - Also known as HRI From Homo sapiens (Human).
   7866..7884    -  promoter       SP6 promoter: promoter for bacteriophage SP6 RNA polymerase
   7919..904     -  promoter       CMV IE94 promoter (across the origin): enhancer/promoter region of simian cytomegalovirus major immediate early transcription unit IE94
