[The description below was written by a language model from this plasmid's Addgene catalogue record and pLannotate feature annotations shown in this document.]
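Description:
pcs2-HRI-GFP-IRES-mCherry is a mammalian expression plasmid of about 8 kb, built on the pCS2-derived backbone pcs2-GFP-IRES-mCherry and intended for transient expression in mammalian cells. In bacteria it is propagated through a high-copy ColE1/pUC-type origin and selected with ampicillin via the β-lactamase gene. An f1 phage origin and remnants of the lac region (lacZα and lacI fragments, lac promoter and operator) are also annotated as backbone carry-over.

The expression cassette is driven by the simian cytomegalovirus IE94 enhancer/promoter, which spans the sequence origin in the annotated record, and is terminated by an SV40 polyadenylation signal. It encodes human HRI (EIF2AK1, the heme-regulated eIF2α kinase) fused at its C terminus to GFP, annotated by sequence match as AcGFP1. This is followed by an EMCV internal ribosome entry site and mCherry. Both fluorescent proteins are therefore translated from a single bicistronic transcript: GFP reports the abundance of the HRI fusion protein, while mCherry, translated independently through the IRES, serves as an internal control for transfection efficiency and transcript level. The GFP-to-mCherry ratio thus gives a normalized readout of HRI protein stability, which fits the recorded purpose as an HRI stability reporter.

An SP6 promoter sits just upstream of the coding region, as is typical of pCS2 vectors, and could support in vitro transcription. A T3 promoter and a T7 promoter fragment flank the polyadenylation region. According to the depositor, the HRI insert was cloned into the BsmBI-digested parent vector.
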