Addgene plasmid #226099: pcs2-HRI-GFP-IRES-mCherry
Purpose: HRI stability reporter construct for transient expression in mammalian cells
Depositing lab: Michael Rape. Depositing organization: University of California, Berkeley. Publication: Stress response silencing by an E3 ligase mutated in neurodegeneration. Haakonsen DL, Heider M, Ingersoll AJ, Vodehnal K, Witus SR, Uenaka T, Wernig M, Rape M. Nature. 2024 Feb;626(8000):874-880. doi: 10.1038/s41586-023-06985-7. Epub 2024 Jan 31. PubMed 38297121.
Backbone
  Vector backbone: pcs2-GFP-IRES-mCherry
  Vector type: Mammalian Expression
Growth in bacteria
  Bacterial resistance: Ampicillin, 100 μg/mL
  Growth temperature: 37°C
  Growth strain: DH5alpha
  Copy number: Unknown
Gene/Insert
  Gene/Insert name: HRI
  Species: H. sapiens (human)
  Entrez Gene: EIF2AK1 (a.k.a. HCR, HRI, LEMSPAD, hHRI)
  Tag / fusion protein: GFP (C terminal on backbone)
Terms and licenses: Academic/Nonprofit Terms; Industry Terms: Not Available to Industry
Depositor comments: Cloned into BsmBI digested pcs2-GFP-IRES-mCherry
How to cite: pcs2-HRI-GFP-IRES-mCherry was a gift from Michael Rape (Addgene plasmid # 226099 ; http://n2t.net/addgene:226099 ; RRID:Addgene_226099)
